>Addgene plasmid #107917 | pMEL11 | addgene full sequence | sequence record 208525 | Addgene NGS Result
ACAGGCAACACGCAGATATAGGTGCGACGTGAACAGTGAGCTGTATGTGCGCAGCTCGCGTTGCATTTTC
GGAAGCGCTCGTTTTCGGAAACGCTTTGAAGTTCCTATTCCGAAGTTCCTATTCTCTAGAAAGTATAGGA
ACTTCAGAGCGCTTTTGAAAACCAAAAGCGCTCTGAAGACGCACTTTCAAAAAACCAAAAACGCACCGGA
CTGTAACGAGCTACTAAAATATTGCGAATACCGCTTCCACAAACATTGCTCAAAAGTATCTCTTTGCTAT
ATATCTCTGTGCTATATCCCTATATAACCTACCCATCCACCTTTCGCTCCTTGAACTTGCATCTAAACTC
GACCTCTACATTTTTTATGTTTATCTCTAGTATTACTCTTTAGACAAAAAAATTGTAGTAAGAACTATTC
ATAGAGTGAATCGAAAACAATACGAAAATGTAAACATTTCCTATACGTAGTATATAGAGACAAAATAGAA
GAAACCGTTCATAATTTTCTGACCAATGAAGAATCATCAACGCTATCACTTTCTGTTCACAAAGTATGCG
CAATCCACATCGGTATAGAATATAATCGGGGATGCCTTTATCTTGAAAAAATGCACCCGCAGCTTCGCTA
GTAATCAGTAAACGCGGGAAGTGGAGTCAGGCTTTTTTTATGGAAGAGAAAATAGACACCAAAGTAGCCT
TCTTCTAACCTTAACGGACCTACAGTGCAAAAAGTTATCAAGAGACTGCATTATAGAGCGCACAAAGGAG
AAAAAAAGTAATCTAAGATGCTTTGTTAGAAAAATAGCGCTCTCGGGATGCATTTTTGTAGAACAAAAAA
GAAGTATAGATTCTTTGTTGGTAAAATAGCGCTCTCGCGTTGCATTTCTGTTCTGTAAAAATGCAGCTCA
GATTCTTTGTTTGAAAAATTAGCGCTCTCGCGTTGCATTTTTGTTTTACAAAAATGAAGCACAGATTCTT
CGTTGGTAAAATAGCGCTTTCGCGTTGCATTTCTGTTCTGTAAAAATGCAGCTCAGATTCTTTGTTTGAA
AAATTAGCGCTCTCGCGTTGCATTTTTGTTCTACAAAATGAAGCACAGATGCTTCGTTCAGGTGGCACTT
TTCGGGGAAATGTGCGCGGAACCCCTATTTGTTTATTTTTCTAAATACATTCAAATATGTATCCGCTCAT
GAGACAATAACCCTGATAAATGCTTCAATAATATTGAAAAAGGAAGAGTATGAGTATTCAACATTTCCGT
GTCGCCCTTATTCCCTTTTTTGCGGCATTTTGCCTTCCTGTTTTTGCTCACCCAGAAACGCTGGTGAAAG
TAAAAGATGCTGAAGATCAGTTGGGTGCACGAGTGGGTTACATCGAACTGGATCTCAACAGCGGTAAGAT
CCTTGAGAGTTTTCGCCCCGAAGAACGTTTTCCAATGATGAGCACTTTTAAAGTTCTGCTATGTGGCGCG
GTATTATCCCGTATTGACGCCGGGCAAGAGCAACTCGGTCGCCGCATACACTATTCTCAGAATGACTTGG
TTGAGTACTCACCAGTCACAGAAAAGCATCTTACGGATGGCATGACAGTAAGAGAATTATGCAGTGCTGC
CATAACCATGAGTGATAACACTGCGGCCAACTTACTTCTGACAACGATCGGAGGACCGAAGGAGCTAACC
GCTTTTTTGCACAACATGGGGGATCATGTAACTCGCCTTGATCGTTGGGAACCGGAGCTGAATGAAGCCA
TACCAAACGACGAGCGTGACACCACGATGCCTGTAGCAATGGCAACAACGTTGCGCAAACTATTAACTGG
CGAACTACTTACTCTAGCTTCCCGGCAACAATTAATAGACTGGATGGAGGCGGATAAAGTTGCAGGACCA
CTTCTGCGCTCGGCCCTTCCGGCTGGCTGGTTTATTGCTGATAAATCTGGAGCCGGTGAGCGTGGGTCTC
GCGGTATCATTGCAGCACTGGGGCCAGATGGTAAGCCCTCCCGTATCGTAGTTATCTACACGACGGGGAG
TCAGGCAACTATGGATGAACGAAATAGACAGATCGCTGAGATAGGTGCCTCACTGATTAAGCATTGGTAA
CTGTCAGACCAAGTTTACTCATATATACTTTAGATTGATTTAAAACTTCATTTTTAATTTAAAAGGATCT
AGGTGAAGATCCTTTTTGATAATCTCATGACCAAAATCCCTTAACGTGAGTTTTCGTTCCACTGAGCGTC
AGACCCCGTAGAAAAGATCAAAGGATCTTCTTGAGATCCTTTTTTTCTGCGCGTAATCTGCTGCTTGCAA
ACAAAAAAACCACCGCTACCAGCGGTGGTTTGTTTGCCGGATCAAGAGCTACCAACTCTTTTTCCGAAGG
TAACTGGCTTCAGCAGAGCGCAGATACCAAATACTGTTCTTCTAGTGTAGCCGTAGTTAGGCCACCACTT
CAAGAACTCTGTAGCACCGCCTACATACCTCGCTCTGCTAATCCTGTTACCAGTGGCTGCTGCCAGTGGC
GATAAGTCGTGTCTTACCGGGTTGGACTCAAGACGATAGTTACCGGATAAGGCGCAGCGGTCGGGCTGAA
CGGGGGGTTCGTGCACACAGCCCAGCTTGGAGCGAACGACCTACACCGAACTGAGATACCTACAGCGTGA
GCTATGAGAAAGCGCCACGCTTCCCGAAGGGAGAAAGGCGGACAGGTATCCGGTAAGCGGCAGGGTCGGA
ACAGGAGAGCGCACGAGGGAGCTTCCAGGGGGAAACGCCTGGTATCTTTATAGTCCTGTCGGGTTTCGCC
ACCTCTGACTTGAGCGTCGATTTTTGTGATGCTCGTCAGGGGGGCGGAGCCTATGGAAAAACGCCAGCAA
CGCGGCCTTTTTACGGTTCCTGGCCTTTTGCTGGCCTTTTGCTCACATGTTCTTTCCTGCGTTATCCCCT
GATTCTGTGGATAACCGTATTACCGCCTTTGAGTGAGCTGATACCGCTCGCCGCAGCCGAACGACCGAGC
GCAGCGAGTCAGTGAGCGAGGAAGCGGAAGAGCGCCCAATACGCAAACCGCCTCTCCCCGCGCGTTGGCC
GATTCATTAATGCAGCTGGCACGACAGGTTTCCCGACTGGAAAGCGGGCAGTGAGCGCAACGCAATTAAT
GTGAGTTAGCTCACTCATTAGGCACCCCAGGCTTTACACTTTATGCTTCCGGCTCGTATGTTGTGTGGAA
TTGTGAGCGGATAACAATTTCACACAGGAAACAGCTATGACCATGATTACGCCAAGCGCGCAATTAACCC
TCACTAAAGGGAACAAAAGCTGGAGCTTCTTTGAAAAGATAATGTATGATTATGCTTTCACTCATATTTA
TACAGAAACTTGATGTTTTCTTTCGAGTATATACAAGGTGATTACATGTACGTTTGAAGTACAACTCTAG
ATTTTGTAGTGCCCTCTTGGGCTAGCGGTAAAGGTGCGCATTTTTTCACACCCTACAATGTTCTGTTCAA
AAGATTTTGGTCAAACGCTGTAGAAGTGAAAGTTGGTGCGCATGTTTCGGCGTTCGAAACTTCTCCGCAG
TGAAAGATAAATGATCGATACGTTCTCTATGGAGGAGTTTTAGAGCTAGAAATAGCAAGTTAAAATAAGG
CTAGTCCGTTATCAACTTGAAAAAGTGGCACCGAGTCGGTGGTGCTTTTTTTGTTTTTTATGTCTTCGAG
TCATGTAATTAGTTATGTCACGCTTACGTTCACGCCCTCCCCCCACATCCGCTCTAACCGAAAAGGAAGG
AGTTAGACAACCTGAAGTCTAGGTCCCTATTTATTTTTTTATAGTTATGTTAGTATTAAGAACGTTATTT
ATATTTCAAATTTTTCTTTTTTTTCTGTACAGACGCGTGTACGCATGTAACATTATACTGAAAACCTTGC
TTGAGAAGGTTTTGGGACGCTCGAAGGCTTTAATTTGCGGCCGGTACCCAATTCGCCCTATAGTGAGTCG
TATTACGCGCGCTCACTGGCCGTCGTTTTACAACGTCGTGACTGGGAAAACCCTGGCGTTACCCAACTTA
ATCGCCTTGCAGCACATCCCCCTTTCGCCAGCTGGCGTAATAGCGAAGAGGCCCGCACCGATCGCCCTTC
CCAACAGTTGCGCAGCCTGAATGGCGAATGG
[124 nt withheld, positions 4162-4285]
C
[91 nt withheld, positions 4287-4377]
AGGGTGATGGTTCACGTAGTGGGCCGTTGAACATTCTTAGGCTGGTCGAATCATTTAGACACGGGCATCG
TCCTCTCGAAAGGTGGCATAGGCCACTAGTGGATCTGATATCACCTAATAACTTCGTATAGCATACATTA
TACGAAGTTATATTAAGGGTTCTCGAGAGCTCCAGTATAGCGACCAGCATTCACATACGATTGACGCATG
ATATTACTTTCTGCGCACTTAACTTCGCATCTGGGCAGATGATGTCGAGGCGAAAAAAAATATAAATCAC
GCTAACATTTGATTAAAATAGAACAACTACAATATAAAAAAACTATACAAATGACAAGTTCTTGAAAACA
AGAATCTTTTTATTGTCAGTACTGCTCGAGTTATGGAGTAACAACGTTACCCAACAACTTACCAACTTCT
TCAGCGATAGCCAAAGTTCTTTCTTCAGACAATCTTCTACCGATAACTTGAACAGCAACTGGAGCACCGT
GGTAAGCTTCTGGGTCGTATTCTTCTTGAACCAAAGCGTCCAATTCAGAAACAGCCTTGAAAGATTCGTT
CTTCTTGTCGATGTTCTTGTCAGCGAAAGTAACTGGAACAACAACAGAAGTGAAGTCCAACAAGTTGATA
ACAGAAGCGTAACCGTAGTATCTGAATTGGTCGTGTCTAACAGCAGCAGTTGGAGTGATTGGAGCGATGA
TAGCGTCCAATTCCTTACCAGCCTTTTCTTCAGCTTCTCTCCACTTTTCCAAGTATTCCATTTGGTAGTT
CCACTTTTGCAAGTGAGTGTCCCACAATTCGTTCATGTTAACAGCCTTGATGTTTGGGTTCAACAAGTCC
TTGATGTTTGGGATAGCTGGTTCACCAGAAGCAGAGATGTCTCTCATAACGTCAGCAGAACCGTCAGCAG
CGTAGATGTGAGAGATCAAGTCGTGACCGAAGTCGTGCTTGTATGGAGTCCATGGAGTAACAGTGTGACC
AGCCTTAGCCAAAGCAGCAACAGTAGTTTCAACACCTCTCAAGATTGGTGGGTGTGGCAAAACGTTACCG
TCGAAGTTGTAGTAACCGATGTTCAAACCACCGTTCTTGATCTTAGAAGCGATGATGTCAGATTCAGATT
GTCTCCATGGCATTGGGATAACCTTAGAGTCGTACTTCCATGGTTCTTGACCCAAAACAGACTTAGTGAA
CAATCTCAAGTCTTCAACAGAGTGAGTGATTGGACCAACAACAGAGTGTACAGTTTCTTGACCTTCCATA
GAGTTAGCCATCTTAGCGTATGGCAATCTACCGTGAGATGGTCTCAAACCGTACAAGAAGTTGAAAGCAG
CTGGAACTCTGATAGAACCACCGATGTCAGTACCAACACCGATAACACCACCTCTGATACCAACGATAGC
ACCTTCACCACCAGAAGAACCACCACAAGACCAGTTCTTGTTTCTTGGGTTAACAGTTCTACCGATGATG
TTGTTAACAGTTTCACAAACCATCAAAGTTTGTGGAACAGAAGTCTTAACGTAGAAAACAGCACCAGCCT
TTCTCAACATAGTAGTCAAAACAGAGTCACCTTCGTCGTACTTGTTCAACCAAGAGATGTAACCCATAGA
AGTTTCGTAACCCTTAACTCTCAATTGGTCCTTCAAAGAGATTGGCAAACCGTGCAATGGACCAACTGGT
CTCTTGTGCTTAGCGTAGTATTCGTCCAATTCTCTAGCTTGAGCCAAAGCAGCGTCTGGGAAGAATTCGT
GAGCACAGTTAGTCAATTGTTGAGCGATAGCAGCTCTCTTACAGAAAGCCAAAGTAACTTCAACAGAAGT
CAATTCACCAGCAGCCAACTTAGAAACCAAGTCAGCAGCAGAAGCTTCAGTGATCTTCAATTCAGCTTCA
GACAAGATACCAGACTTCTTTGGGAAGTCGATAACAGAGTCTTCAGCTGGCAAAGTTTGAACCTTCCATT
CGTCTGGGATAGTCTTAGCCAATCTAGCTCTCTTGTCAGCAGCCAATTCTTCCCAAGATTGTGGCATGGA
TCCTTGTTTATGTTCGGATGTGATGTGAGAACTGTATCCTAGCAAGATTTTAAAAGGAAGTATATGAAAG
AAGAACCTCAGTGGCAAATCCTAACCTTTTATATTTCTCTACAGGGGCGCGGCGTGGGGACAATTCAACG
CGTCTGTGAGGGGAGCGTTTCCCTGCTCGCAGGTCTGCAGCGAGGAGCCGTAATTTTTGCTTCGCGCCGT
GCGGCCATCAAAATGTATGGATGCAAATGATTATACATGGGGATGTATGGGCTAAATGTACGGGCGACAG
TCACATCATGCCCCTGAGCTGCGCACGTCAAGACTGTCAAGGAGGGTATTCTGGGCCTCCATGTCGCTGG
CCGGGTGACCCGGCGGGGACGAGGCAAGCTAAACAGATCTCTAGACCTAATAACTTCGTATAGCATACAT
TATACGAAGTTATATTAAGGGTTGTCGACCTGCAGCGTACGAAGGTGCCTATTGATGATCTGGCGGAATG
TCTGCCGTGCCATAGCCATGCCTTCACATATAGT
Features (pLannotate 1.2.2; 21 found; start..end, strand, type, name):
    126..1108    +  rep_origin     2μ ori: yeast 2μ plasmid origin of replication
   1135..1239    +  promoter       AmpR promoter: bla
   1240..2100    +  CDS            AmpR: β-lactamase; bla; confers resistance to ampicillin, carbenicillin, and related antibiotics
   2271..2859    +  rep_origin     ori: high-copy-number ColE1/pMB1/pBR322/pUC origin of replication
   3042..3134    +  CDS            lacI (fragment): lac repressor; lacI; The lac repressor binds to the lac operator to inhibit transcription in E. coli. This inhibition can be relieved by adding lactose or isopropyl-β-D-thiogalactopyranoside (IPTG).
   3147..3168    +  protein_bind   CAP binding site: CAP binding activates transcription in the presence of cAMP. E. coli catabolite activator protein
   3183..3213    +  promoter       lac promoter: promoter for the E. coli lac operon
   3221..3237    +  protein_bind   lac operator: The lac repressor binds to the lac operator to inhibit transcription in E. coli. This inhibition can be relieved by adding lactose or isopropyl-β-D-thiogalactopyranoside (IPTG). lac repressor encoded by lacI
   3282..3300    +  promoter       T3 promoter: promoter for bacteriophage T3 RNA polymerase
   3318..3586    +  promoter       SNR52 promoter: promoter for the S. cerevisiae small nucleolar RNA gene SNR52
   3607..3681    +  misc_RNA       gRNA scaffold: guide RNA scaffold for the Streptococcus pyogenes CRISPR/Cas9 system
   3686..3705    +  terminator     SUP4 terminator: transcription terminator for the S. cerevisiae SUP4 tRNA gene
   3757..3946    +  terminator     CYC1 terminator: S. cerevisiae CYC1; transcription terminator for CYC1
   3977..3995    -  promoter       T7 promoter: promoter for bacteriophage T7 RNA polymerase
   4003..4158    +  CDS            lacZα (fragment): LacZα fragment of β-galactosidase; lacZ fragment
   4162..4402    +  rep_origin     f1 ori (fragment) (sequence partly withheld): f1 bacteriophage origin of replication; arrow indicates direction of (+) strand synthesis
   4495..4528    +  protein_bind   loxP: Cre-mediated recombination occurs in the 8-bp core sequence (GCATACAT). Cre recombinase
   4550..4747    -  terminator     TEF terminator: Ashbya gossypii TEF terminator
   4761..6404    -  CDS            amdS: AMDS_EMENI - Experimental evidence at transcript level: Swiss-Prot protein existence level 2. Allows acetamide to be used as a sole carbon or nitrogen source. From Emericella nidulans (strain FGSC A4 / ATCC 38163 / CBS 112.46 / NRRL 194 / M139) (Aspergillus nidulans).
   6411..6752    -  promoter       TEF promoter: Ashbya gossypii TEF promoter
   6807..6840    +  protein_bind   loxP: Cre-mediated recombination occurs in the 8-bp core sequence (GCATACAT). Cre recombinase
