[The description below was written by a language model from this plasmid's Addgene catalogue record and pLannotate feature annotations shown in this document.]
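Description:
pMEL11 is a yeast/E. coli shuttle vector for expressing a Cas9-programming guide RNA in Saccharomyces cerevisiae, derived from the p426-SNR52p-gRNA.CAN1.Y-SUP4t backbone. In E. coli it replicates at high copy from a ColE1/pUC-type origin and is selected with ampicillin through the bla gene. In yeast it is maintained episomally by the 2μ origin. Remnants of the parental cloning vector are also annotated, including lac promoter/operator elements, lacZα, lacI and f1 ori fragments, and flanking T3 and T7 promoters.

The yeast marker is amdS, the Aspergillus nidulans acetamidase gene. It is expressed from the Ashbya gossypii TEF promoter and terminator and lies on the opposite strand to the guide cassette. Acetamidase lets cells use acetamide as a sole nitrogen source, so it acts as a dominant marker that needs no auxotrophic host background. The marker cassette is bracketed by two loxP sites in the same orientation, an arrangement that would in principle allow excision by Cre.

The payload is a guide RNA expression unit. The SNR52 small nucleolar RNA promoter drives a 20-nt spacer fused to the Streptococcus pyogenes gRNA scaffold, with the SUP4 tRNA terminator ending the transcript and a CYC1 terminator further downstream. The spacer carried here is the CAN1.Y guide, presumably targeting the yeast CAN1 gene as its name suggests. Cas9 is not encoded on this plasmid and must be supplied separately. According to the record, the vector is designed as a template into which new spacers are cloned, with Gibson assembly listed as the cloning method, for CRISPR/Cas9 genome editing in yeast.
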