Addgene plasmid #107917: pMEL11
Purpose: amdS based Yeast/E.coli shuttle vector designed to clone and express Cas9 programming spacer
Depositing lab: Jean-Marc Daran. Depositing organization: Delft University of Technology. Publication: CRISPR/Cas9: a molecular Swiss army knife for simultaneous introduction of multiple genetic modifications in Saccharomyces cerevisiae. Mans R, van Rossum HM, Wijsman M, Backx A, Kuijpers NG, van den Broek M, Daran-Lapujade P, Pronk JT, van Maris AJ, Daran JM. FEMS Yeast Res. 2015 Mar;15(2). pii: fov004. doi: 10.1093/femsyr/fov004. Epub 2015 Mar 4. PubMed 25743786.
Backbone
  Vector backbone: p426-SNR52p-gRNA.CAN1.Y-SUP4t
  Backbone manufacturer: George Church (Addgene plasmid # 43803)
  Backbone size w/o insert (bp): 6928
  Vector type: Yeast Expression, CRISPR
  Selectable markers: amdS
Growth in bacteria
  Bacterial resistance: Ampicillin, 100 μg/mL
  Growth temperature: 37°C
  Growth strain: DH5alpha
  Copy number: High Copy
Gene/Insert
  Gene/Insert name: gRNA-CAN1.Y
  gRNA/shRNA sequence: GATACGTTCTCTATGGAGGA
  Species: S. cerevisiae (budding yeast)
  Insert size (bp): 20
  Cloning method: Gibson Cloning
Terms and licenses: Academic/Nonprofit Terms; Industry Terms: Not Available to Industry
How to cite: pMEL11 was a gift from Jean-Marc Daran (Addgene plasmid # 107917 ; http://n2t.net/addgene:107917 ; RRID:Addgene_107917)
